>Addgene plasmid #39713 | KHBD00652 | depositor partial sequence | sequence record 50153 | KHBD00652 sequence 2238 bps
ATGGCCGCCACTACCACAACAACAACCACAACACTAGCAACAACCACCGGCAATAGCAGCTCCACAAACA
ACAGCAGCAGCAACAACAACAACAGCATCGCCAGCAGTCACAACAACAACAACAACATTGTTACCGTACA
CACCGTACTGAACAACCCACCCACCAATACTGCAGGCGGTGGTGTTGCCGACGCCGCCACCGTTGCCATT
GCCAAGGACATGTTGCAGCTGCATCATGGCGCAGCAGCAGCAGCAACAGCGGCGCTGAATAACTACAACA
ATAGCAGCAACAATAACAACAACAGCGCCGATCAGCTGACCGGCAACAGCAACAATTCAGCAAACCACCC
ACCTGCCACCAGTAGCACCACCAACTCCTCCTCATCCTCCACCACCTCCGCCAACACCAACAACCCCTCT
GCCAATGCGGCATCGACATTAACATCATCTTCCCCGCCATATGGAGAACTACGCTTCAATCAGGAGGTAC
TGCCCATCACGGATGCCGTGACAGTAATCGGACGCAACTCGTCCACGTCGCTGGTTCACTTCAACGTTGC
CGAGAACAACCTTGTGTCGCGCAAACACTTTCAGGTGCTCTACGATGTGGAGCTGCGAGCCTTCTTTGTC
CAGTGCCTAAGCAAGAATGGCATCTTTGTGGATGATTTCCTGCAGCGCCGCAATGTGGATCCACTTCGTT
TGCCGCAGCGCTGCTACTTCCGCTTCCCGAGCACGGAGATTCGTATCGAGTTCGAGAGCTATGTGCCCGC
CACTTCATCGGATGCAATTGACGGTCATTCGCCATCGTTAGTCGTTGGTGGTGGTGGTGGAGTAGCTGGT
GGTGGAGCGCACGTTATTATTACACCGCTACCGAGGGACGAACTTCACCAGCAGCAATTGCATCACCACC
AGCAACAGCCGCATCTGCAGCAACAGCAGCATCCACACCACCCGCCAGCGCACCACCTGCCGTTGCAGCA
GCAGCAGCAGCAGCAACAACCGGCGCACCACCCGCTCCCGCACACACCACACCACCCGCTCCACCACACA
GCACTGCACCAGCAGCAACAGCGTAGTGGCAGCATCGTTGTGGCCCCTCCAGCTGGAGCAGCTGCCCACC
TAATTGCCGGCGATGGACCCGGCATATATTCACCGCTCAAAATATCCATACCCAAGAAGGAGCAGAAGAG
CCCCTACCTATCACCAACTGGTACAATAAGCGCTGCCAACAGTTGTCCGGCTAGTCCACGTCAGGGTTTC
ATTCAGAATCAGCCCAATAATTACAATAACTACGGTAACAACAATACACAGGATCTGTTCCAGACTCCCT
CCACAGCCAGCTACAATCACAACGAGAAGCCGCCGTATAGCTATGCCCAGCTCATCGTTCAGGCCATATC
TGCCGCACCGGACAAGCAGCTAACGCTCTCGGGCATTTATTCGTTTATAGTCAAGCATTACCCGTATTAC
CGCAAGGAGACGAACAAGGGCTGGCAGAATTCCATACGTCATAATCTCAGTTTGAATAGGTATTTCATCA
AGGTGGCCCGCTCCCAGGACGAGCCCGGAAAGGGTTCCTTCTGGCGTATTGATCCGGACAGCGGTGCCAA
GCTGATCGACCATAGCTACAAGAAGCGTCGCCAGCGAAGCAGCCAGGGCTTCCGGCCTCCATACGGTATG
CCCCGCTCGGCGCCAGTCTCGCCCAGTCACATGGATAATTCGCGCGAGAGCTCACCGCTCCAAGATATTG
TGTTGCAATCAGCACCTGGATCACCGGGCATGTCGCTGGAACAGCGAGCTGCTGATCCCGAAATTATTTA
CAACTCACAAAATGCACACCAGCAACAGCAGCAACAACAGCAGCAGCAGCAGCAGCAGACACTGTCAAAC
AATTCCAATCAGTACAGTAGTGGCAGTCCGTACTACGTAACCAATCAAAGCTCTGGAGTGGCCACACCAC
AGACGCATGTGGAAGGAAGCGCAGCGAGCGGCGGCGGCGGAGGCGGCGGGGTTGGAGCTCTGCTTGCGCT
AAAGAGGAACCATGTGATGGGCGGCGGGGCATCGCAGCATACGCTGCATCAGCAGCAGGCCGTGGCCCAG
CAACAGCATTCAGAGATTATCTACGAGGAGTTGCCGACCGACTACAGCGGCCACATTGAGGCCAGCGAGG
AGGAGTGCGTCACCACTGCCACCGATGCCACCGTGGCCAAGCGACCCAAGTATGTGTCGGAAGTGCTC
