>Addgene plasmid #39713 | KHBD00652 | addgene partial sequence | sequence record 53461 | M13-F20 5'-TGTAAAACGACGGCCAGT-3'
GATTTTATTTTGACTGATAGTGACCTGTTCGTTGCAACAAATTGATGAGCAATGCTTTTTTATAATGCCA
ACTTTGTACAAAAAAGTTGGCACCATGGCCGCCACTACCACAACAACAACCACAACACTAGCAACAACCA
CCGGCAATAGCAGCTCCACAAACAACAGCAGCAGCAACAACAACAACAGCATCGCCAGCAGTCACAACAA
CAACAACAACATTGTTACCGTACACACCGTACTGAACAACCCACCCACCAATACTGCAGGCGGTGGTGTT
GCCGACGCCGCCACCGTTGCCATTGCCAAGGACATGTTGCAGCTGCATCATGGCGCAGCAGCAGCAGCAA
CAGCGGCGCTGAATAACTACAACAATAGCAGCAACAATAACAACAACAGCGCCGATCAGCTGACCGGCAA
CAGCAACAATTCAGCAAACCACCCACCTGCCACCAGTAGCACCACCAACTCCTCCTCATCCTCCACCACC
TCCGCCAACACCAACAACCCCTCTGCCAATGCGGCATCGACATTAACATCATCTTCCCCGCCATATGGAG
AACTACGCTTCAATCAGGAGGTACTGCCCATCACGGATGCCGTGACAGTAATCGGACGCAACTCGTCCAC
GTCGCTGGTTCACTTCAACGTTGCCGAGAACAACCTTGTGTCGCGCAAACACTTTCAGGTGCTCTACGAT
GTGGAGCTGCGAGCCTTCTTTGTCCAGTGCCTAAGCAAGAATGGCATCTTTGTGGATGATTTCCTGCAGC
GCCGCAATGTGGATCCACTTCGTTTGCCGCAGCGCTGCTACTTCCGCTTCCCGAGCACGGAGAT
