[The description below was written by a language model from this plasmid's Addgene catalogue record.]
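Description:
KHBD00652 is a Gateway entry clone built in the pDONR221 backbone (Invitrogen), carrying the open reading frame of the Drosophila melanogaster gene CG11799, also known as Mnf, fd68A or FoxK, which encodes a forkhead-family transcription factor. The insert is recorded as 2238 bp in a backbone of about 2.5 kb after recombination. The plasmid is maintained in E. coli as a high-copy construct under kanamycin selection. No feature table accompanies the record, so element positions and the exact isoform cloned cannot be confirmed, although the gene aliases indicate that long and short isoforms exist.

The record lists no promoter, which is expected for this vector type: an entry clone is not meant to express its insert but to serve as a sequence-verified source of the ORF. Cloning into pDONR221 by Gateway recombination normally leaves the insert flanked by attL sites, so it can be transferred by an LR reaction into any compatible destination vector that supplies the promoter, tags and host-specific elements. M13 forward and reverse primer sites flanking the cassette are used for sequencing the insert. The depositor notes that ORFs in this collection were cloned open-ended, without a stop codon, which allows in-frame C-terminal fusions in the destination vector as well as N-terminal ones.

The clone belongs to a collection of Drosophila transcription factor ORFs assembled for automated screening of protein–DNA interactions at fly regulatory elements. It is suited to generating expression constructs of this factor for such assays.
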