Addgene plasmid #39713: KHBD00652
Depositing lab: Bart Deplancke. Depositing organization: Swiss Federal Institute of Technology (EPFL). Publication: Automated protein-DNA interaction screening of Drosophila regulatory elements. Korneel Hens, Jean-Daniel Feuz, Alina Isakova, Antonina Lagovitina, Andreas Massouras, Julien Bryois, Patrick Callaerts, Susan E. Celniker, Bart Deplancke. Nat Methods. 2011 Oct 30;8(12):1065-70. 10.1038/nmeth.1763 PubMed 22037703.
Backbone
  Vector backbone: pDONR221
  Backbone manufacturer: Invitrogen
  Backbone size w/o insert (bp): 2536
  Vector type: Gateway DONR vector
Growth in bacteria
  Bacterial resistance: Kanamycin, 50 μg/mL
  Growth temperature: 37°C
  Growth strain: DH5alpha
  Copy number: High Copy
Gene/Insert
  Gene/Insert name: CG11799 (alt names: FBgn0036134; Mnf)
  Species: D. melanogaster (fly)
  Insert size (bp): 2238
  Entrez Gene: fd68A (a.k.a. Dmel_CG11799, CG11799, DmLD16137, DmMNF, Dmel\CG11799, FoxK, MNF, Mnf, fork head transcription factor long isoform, fork head transcription factor short isoform)
  Promoter: none
  Cloning method: Gateway Cloning
  Sequencing primers: 5′ M13-F20; 3′ M13R
Terms and licenses: Academic/Nonprofit Terms; Industry Terms: Not Available to Industry
Depositor comments: Please note that the ORFs in this collection were cloned open-ended (without a stop codon).
How to cite: KHBD00652 was a gift from Bart Deplancke (Addgene plasmid # 39713 ; http://n2t.net/addgene:39713 ; RRID:Addgene_39713)
